Addgene plasmid #210977: pNLF1-C_MAGEA3:1-314
Purpose: Mammalian expression of full-length human MAGEA3. C-terminal NanoLuc luciferase tag.
Depositing lab: Cheryl Arrowsmith. Depositing organization: University of Toronto. Publication: A Target Class Ligandability Evaluation of WD40 Repeat-Containing Proteins. Ackloo S, Li F, Szewczyk M, Seitova A, Loppnau P, Zeng H, Xu J, Ahmad S, Arnautova YA, Baghaie AJ, Beldar S, Bolotokova A, Centrella PA, Chau I, Clark MA, Cuozzo JW, Dehghani-Tafti S, Disch JS, Dong A, Dumas A, Feng JA, Ghiabi P, Gibson E, Gilmer J, Goldman B, Green SR, Guie MA, Guilinger JP, Harms N, Herasymenko O, Houliston S, Hutchinson A, Kearnes S, Keefe AD, Kimani SW, Kramer T, Kutera M, Kwak HA, Lento C, Li Y, Liu J, Loup J, Machado RAC, Mulhern CJ, Perveen S, Righetto GL, Riley P, Shrestha S, Sigel EA, Silva M, Sintchak MD, Slakman BL, Taylor RD, Thompson J, Torng W, Underkoffler C, von Rechenberg M, Walsh RT, Watson I, Wilson DJ, Wolf E, Yadav M, Yazdi AK, Zhang J, Zhang Y, Santhakumar V, Edwards AM, Barsyte-Lovejoy D, Schapira M, Brown PJ, Halabelian L, Arrowsmith CH. J Med Chem. 2025 Jan 23;68(2):1092-1112. doi: 10.1021/acs.jmedchem.4c02010. Epub 2024 Nov 4. PubMed 39495097.
Backbone
  Vector backbone: pNLF1-C
  Backbone manufacturer: Promega
  Vector type: Mammalian Expression
  Selectable markers: Hygromycin
Growth in bacteria
  Bacterial resistance: Ampicillin, 100 μg/mL
  Growth temperature: 37°C
  Growth strain: DH5alpha
  Copy number: High Copy
Gene/Insert
  Gene/Insert name: MAGEA3:M1-E314
  Species: H. sapiens (human)
  Insert size (bp): 942
  Mutation: wild type
  Entrez Gene: MAGEA3 (a.k.a. CT1.3, HIP8, HYPD, MAGE3, MAGEA6)
  Promoter: CMV
  Tag / fusion protein: NanoLuc luciferase (C terminal on insert)
  Cloning method: Ligation Independent Cloning
  Sequencing primers: 5′ ttacagctcttaaggctagag; 3′ agccggctgtctgtcgccag
Resource information
  A portion of this plasmid was derived from a plasmid made by: Mammalian Gene Collection (BC005963)
Terms and licenses: Academic/Nonprofit Terms; Industry Terms: Not Available to Industry
Depositor comments: 5' Cloning Site: EcoR1 (not destroyed), 3' Cloning Site: Xba1 (not destroyed). C terminal tag: srfgpnscrralgssgvftledfvgdwrqtagynldqvleqggvsslfqnlgvsvtpiqrivlsgenglkidihviipyeglsgdqmgqiekifkvvypvddhhfkvilhygtlvidgvtpnmidyfgrpyegiavfdgkkitvtgtlwngnkiiderlinpdgsllfrvtingvtgwrlcerila.
How to cite: pNLF1-C_MAGEA3:1-314 was a gift from Cheryl Arrowsmith (Addgene plasmid # 210977 ; http://n2t.net/addgene:210977 ; RRID:Addgene_210977)
