[The description below was written by a language model from this plasmid's Addgene catalogue record and pLannotate feature annotations shown in this document.]
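Description:
pNLF1-C_MAGEA3:1-314 is a mammalian expression plasmid of about 6.9 kb built on Promega's pNLF1-C backbone. It produces full-length, wild-type human MAGEA3 (residues M1 to E314, a 942 bp insert) fused at its C terminus to NanoLuc luciferase. The MAGEA3 coding sequence came from a Mammalian Gene Collection clone and was inserted by ligation-independent cloning, with the flanking EcoRI and XbaI sites retained. Transcription is driven by the human cytomegalovirus immediate-early enhancer and promoter, followed by a chimeric β-globin/immunoglobulin intron that aids mRNA processing and expression. A T7 promoter just upstream of the open reading frame also allows in vitro transcription. A short linker joins MAGEA3 to the human codon-optimised Nluc reading frame, and the transcript ends at an SV40 polyadenylation signal.

A second cassette, consisting of the SV40 enhancer/early promoter, the hph hygromycin phosphotransferase gene and a synthetic poly(A) signal, permits hygromycin selection of stably transfected mammalian cells. In E. coli the plasmid is maintained through a high-copy ColE1/pUC-type origin and β-lactamase (ampicillin resistance). A ColE1 cer site helps resolve multimers so that the plasmid is inherited as monomers. The automated annotation also lists several short fragments (SET1, T7 terminator, large T antigen, M13 ori, bom, tnpA), which are probably partial matches to backbone sequence rather than functional elements.

MAGEA3 is a cancer-testis antigen proposed to enhance the activity of RING-type E3 ubiquitin ligases such as TRIM28. The NanoLuc fusion provides a small, bright luminescent reporter suited to tracking protein levels or serving as an energy donor in BRET-type assays of interaction or ligand engagement in cells. The record itself states only mammalian expression as the purpose.
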