Features (pLannotate 1.2.2; 20 found; start..end, strand, type, name):
    140..517     +  enhancer       CMV enhancer: human cytomegalovirus immediate early enhancer
    519..718     +  promoter       CMV promoter: human cytomegalovirus (CMV) immediate early promoter
    857..989     +  intron         chimeric intron: chimera between introns from human β-globin and immunoglobulin heavy chain genes
   1033..1051    +  promoter       T7 promoter: promoter for bacteriophage T7 RNA polymerase
   1085..2026    +  CDS            MAGEA3: MAGA3_HUMAN - Also known as MAGE3. Experimental evidence at protein level: Swiss-Prot protein existence level 1. Proposed to enhance ubiquitin ligase activity of RING-type zinc finger-containing E3 ubiquitin-protein ligases. May enhance ubiquitin ligase activity of TRIM28 and stimulate p53/TP53 ubiquitination by TRIM28. Proposed to act through recruitment and/or stabilization of the Ubl-conjugating enzyme (E2) at the E3:substrate complex. May play a role in embryonal development and tumor transformation or aspects of tumor progression. In vitro promotes cell viability in melanoma cell lines. A
   2075..2587    +  CDS            Nluc: NanoLuc® luciferase human codon-optimized
   2620..2669    +  CDS            SET1 (fragment): solubility-enhancement tag derived from T7 phage gene 10B
   2677..2696    +  terminator     T7 terminator (fragment): transcription terminator for bacteriophage T7 RNA polymerase
   2718..2839    -  polyA_signal   SV40 poly(A) signal: SV40 polyadenylation signal
   2862..2930    -  CDS            large T antigen (fragment): large T antigen from SV40 (simian virus 40)
   2935..2967    +  rep_origin     M13 ori (fragment): M13 bacteriophage origin of replication; arrow indicates direction of (+) strand synthesis
   2968..3019    -  misc_feature   bom (fragment): basis of mobility region from pBR322
   3084..3441    +  promoter       SV40 promoter: SV40 enhancer and early promoter
   3472..4494    +  CDS            hph: KHYB_ECOLX - Experimental evidence at protein level: Swiss-Prot protein existence level 1. The aminoglycoside phosphotransferases achieve inactivation of their antibiotic substrates by phosphorylation. Only phosphorylates hygromycin and closely related compounds such as demethyl analogs and destomycin. From Escherichia coli.
   4533..4581    +  polyA_signal   poly(A) signal: synthetic polyadenylation signal
   4602..4694    -  CDS            tnpA (fragment): TN5P_ECOLX - Also known as tnp. Experimental evidence at protein level: Swiss-Prot protein existence level 1. Mediates transposition of transposon Tn5 by a 'cut and paste' mechanism. First, the monomeric transposase binds the 19 bp inverted DNA repeats flanking the transposon. Then, dimerization of the DNA- bound transposase creates a synaptic DNA complex. After nicking of the first DNA strand, excision of the transposon proceeds through a series of intermediates. The transposase then mediates the insertion of the transposon at a new site by strand transfer. The activity of the wild- type tran
   4737..4841    +  promoter       AmpR promoter: bla
   4842..5702    +  CDS            AmpR: β-lactamase; bla; confers resistance to ampicillin, carbenicillin, and related antibiotics
   5860..6448    -  rep_origin     ori: high-copy-number ColE1/pMB1/pBR322/pUC origin of replication
   6564..6847    +  misc_feature   cer region: ColE1-derived recombination site that helps to maintain plasmids as monomers
>Addgene plasmid #210977 | pNLF1-C_MAGEA3:1-314 | addgene full sequence | sequence record 423317 | Addgene NGS Result
TCAATATTGGCCATTAGCCATATTATTCATTGGTTATATAGCATAAATCAATATTGGCTATTGGCCATTG
CATACGTTGTATCTATATCATAATATGTACATTTATATTGGCTCATGTCCAATATGACCGCCATGTTGGC
ATTGATTATTGACTAGTTATTAATAGTAATCAATTACGGGGTCATTAGTTCATAGCCCATATATGGAGTT
CCGCGTTACATAACTTACGGTAAATGGCCCGCCTGGCTGACCGCCCAACGACCCCCGCCCATTGACGTCA
ATAATGACGTATGTTCCCATAGTAACGCCAATAGGGACTTTCCATTGACGTCAATGGGTGGAGTATTTAC
GGTAAACTGCCCACTTGGCAGTACATCAAGTGTATCATATGCCAAGTCCGCCCCCTATTGACGTCAATGA
CGGTAAATGGCCCGCCTGGCATTATGCCCAGTACATGACCTTACGGGACTTTCCTACTTGGCAGTACATC
TACGTATTAGTCATCGCTATTACCATGGTGATGCGGTTTTGGCAGTACACCAATGGGCGTGGATAGCGGT
TTGACTCACGGGGATTTCCAAGTCTCCACCCCATTGACGTCAATGGGAGTTTGTTTTGGCACCAAAATCA
ACGGGACTTTCCAAAATGTCGTAATAACCCCGCCCCGTTGACGCAAATGGGCGGTAGGCGTGTACGGTGG
GAGGTCTATATAAGCAGAGCTGGTTTAGTGAACCGTCAGATCACTAGAAGCTTTATTGCGGTAGTTTATC
ACAGTTAAATTGCTAACGCAGTCAGTGCTTCTGACACAACAGTCTCGAACTTAAGCTGCAGAAGTTGGTC
GTGAGGCACTGGGCAGGTAAGTATCAAGGTTACAAGACAGGTTTAAGGAGACCAATAGAAACTGGGCTTG
TCGAGACAGAGAAGACTCTTGCGTTTCTGATAGGCACCTATTGGTCTTACTGACATCCACTTTGCCTTTC
TCTCCACAGGTGTCCACTCCCAGTTCAATTACAGCTCTTAAGGCTAGAGTATTAATACGACTCACTATAG
GGCTAGCAAAGCGATCGCTTCCGAATTCGCCACCATGCCTCTTGAGCAGAGGAGTCAGCACTGCAAGCCT
GAAGAAGGCCTTGAGGCCCGAGGAGAGGCCCTGGGCCTGGTGGGTGCGCAGGCTCCTGCTACTGAGGAGC
AGGAGGCTGCCTCCTCCTCTTCTACTCTAGTTGAAGTCACCCTGGGGGAGGTGCCTGCTGCCGAGTCACC
AGATCCTCCCCAGAGTCCTCAGGGAGCCTCCAGCCTCCCCACTACCATGAACTACCCTCTCTGGAGCCAA
TCCTATGAGGACTCCAGCAACCAAGAAGAGGAGGGGCCAAGCACCTTCCCTGACCTGGAGTCCGAGTTCC
AAGCAGCACTCAGTAGGAAGGTGGCCGAGTTGGTTCATTTTCTGCTCCTCAAGTATCGAGCCAGGGAGCC
GGTCACAAAGGCAGAAATGCTGGGGAGTGTCGTCGGAAATTGGCAGTATTTCTTTCCTGTGATCTTCAGC
AAAGCTTCCAGTTCCTTGCAGCTGGTCTTTGGCATCGAGCTGATGGAAGTGGACCCCATCGGCCACTTGT
ACATCTTTGCCACCTGCCTGGGCCTCTCCTACGATGGCCTGCTGGGTGACAATCAGATCATGCCCAAGGC
AGGCCTCCTGATAATCGTCCTGGCCATAATCGCAAGAGAGGGCGACTGTGCCCCTGAGGAGAAAATCTGG
GAGGAGCTGAGTGTGTTAGAGGTGTTTGAGGGGAGGGAAGACAGTATCTTGGGGGATCCCAAGAAGCTGC
TCACCCAACATTTCGTGCAGGAAAACTACCTGGAGTACCGGCAGGTCCCCGGCAGTGATCCTGCATGTTA
TGAATTCCTGTGGGGTCCAAGGGCCCTCGTTGAAACCAGCTATGTGAAAGTCCTGCACCATATGGTAAAG
ATCAGTGGAGGACCTCACATTTCCTACCCACCCCTGCATGAGTGGGTTTTGAGAGAGGGGGAAGAGTCTA
GATTTGGGCCCAATTCCTGCAGGCGAGCTCTCGGCTCGAGCGGCGTCTTCACACTCGAAGATTTCGTTGG
GGACTGGCGACAGACAGCCGGCTACAACCTGGACCAAGTCCTTGAACAGGGAGGTGTGTCCAGTTTGTTT
CAGAATCTCGGGGTGTCCGTAACTCCGATCCAAAGGATTGTCCTGAGCGGTGAAAATGGGCTGAAGATCG
ACATCCATGTCATCATCCCGTATGAAGGTCTGAGCGGCGACCAAATGGGCCAGATCGAAAAAATTTTTAA
GGTGGTGTACCCTGTGGATGATCATCACTTTAAGGTGATCCTGCACTATGGCACACTGGTAATCGACGGG
GTTACGCCGAACATGATCGACTATTTCGGACGGCCGTATGAAGGCATCGCCGTGTTCGACGGCAAAAAGA
TCACTGTAACAGGGACCCTGTGGAACGGCAACAAAATTATCGACGAGCGCCTGATCAACCCCGACGGCTC
CCTGCTGTTCCGAGTAACCATCAACGGAGTGACCGGCTGGCGGCTGTGCGAACGCATTCTGGCGTAAGGC
CGCGACTCTAGGGCATGCAAGCTGATCCGGCTGCTAACAAAGCCCGAAAGGAAGCTGAGTTGGCTGCTGC
CACCGCTGAGCAATAACTAGCATAACCCCTTGGGGCGGCCGCTTCGAGCAGACATGATAAGATACATTGA
TGAGTTTGGACAAACCACAACTAGAATGCAGTGAAAAAAATGCTTTATTTGTGAAATTTGTGATGCTATT
GCTTTATTTGTAACCATTATAAGCTGCAATAAACAAGTTAACAACAACAATTGCATTCATTTTATGTTTC
AGGTTCAGGGGGAGATGTGGGAGGTTTTTTTAAGCAAGTAAAACCTCTACAAATGTGGTAAAATCGAATT
TTAACAAAATATTAACGCTTACAATTTCCTGATGCGGTATTTTCTCCTTACGCATCTGTGCGGTATTTCA
CACCGCATACGCGGATCTGCGCAGCACCATGGCCTGAAATAACCTCTGAAAGAGGAACTTGGTTAGGTAC
CTTCTGAGGCGGAAAGAACCAGCTGTGGAATGTGTGTCAGTTAGGGTGTGGAAAGTCCCCAGGCTCCCCA
GCAGGCAGAAGTATGCAAAGCATGCATCTCAATTAGTCAGCAACCAGGTGTGGAAAGTCCCCAGGCTCCC
CAGCAGGCAGAAGTATGCAAAGCATGCATCTCAATTAGTCAGCAACCATAGTCCCGCCCCTAACTCCGCC
CATCCCGCCCCTAACTCCGCCCAGTTCCGCCCATTCTCCGCCCCATGGCTGACTAATTTTTTTTATTTAT
GCAGAGGCCGAGGCCGCCTCGGCCTCTGAGCTATTCCAGAAGTAGTGAGGAGGCTTTTTTGGAGGCCTAG
GCTTTTGCAAAAAGCTCGATTCTTCTGACACTAGCGCCACCATGAAGAAGCCCGAACTCACCGCTACCAG
CGTTGAAAAATTTCTCATCGAGAAGTTCGACAGTGTGAGCGACCTGATGCAGTTGTCGGAGGGCGAAGAG
AGCCGAGCCTTCAGCTTCGATGTCGGCGGACGCGGCTATGTACTGCGGGTGAATAGCTGCGCTGATGGCT
TCTACAAAGACCGCTACGTGTACCGCCACTTCGCCAGCGCTGCACTACCCATCCCCGAAGTGTTGGACAT
CGGCGAGTTCAGCGAGAGCCTGACATACTGCATCAGTAGACGCGCCCAAGGCGTTACTCTCCAAGACCTC
CCCGAAACAGAGCTGCCTGCTGTGTTACAGCCTGTCGCCGAAGCTATGGATGCTATTGCCGCCGCCGACC
TCAGTCAAACCAGCGGCTTCGGCCCATTCGGGCCCCAAGGCATCGGCCAGTACACAACCTGGCGGGATTT
CATTTGCGCCATTGCTGATCCCCATGTCTACCACTGGCAGACCGTGATGGACGACACCGTGTCCGCCAGC
GTAGCTCAAGCCCTGGACGAACTGATGCTGTGGGCCGAAGACTGTCCCGAGGTGCGCCACCTCGTCCATG
CCGACTTCGGCAGCAACAACGTCCTGACCGACAACGGCCGCATCACCGCCGTAATCGACTGGTCCGAAGC
TATGTTCGGGGACAGTCAGTACGAGGTGGCCAACATCTTCTTCTGGCGGCCCTGGCTGGCTTGCATGGAG
CAGCAGACTCGCTACTTCGAGCGCCGGCATCCCGAGCTGGCCGGCAGCCCTCGTCTGCGAGCCTACATGC
TGCGCATCGGCCTGGATCAGCTCTACCAGAGCCTCGTGGACGGCAACTTCGACGATGCTGCCTGGGCTCA
AGGCCGCTGCGATGCCATCGTCCGCAGCGGGGCCGGCACCGTCGGTCGCACACAAATCGCTCGCCGGAGC
GCAGCCGTATGGACCGACGGCTGCGTCGAGGTGCTGGCCGACAGCGGCAACCGCCGGCCCAGTACACGAC
CGCGCGCTAAGGAGGTAGGTCGAGTTTAGACTCTAGCCATCACGATGGCCGCAATAAAATATCTTTATTT
TCATTACATCTGTGTGTTGGTTTTTTGTGTGAATCGATAGCGATAAGGATCCTCTTTGCGCTTGCGTTTT
CCCTTGTCCAGATAGCCCAGTAGCTGACATTCATCCGGGGTCAGCACCGTTTCTGCGGACTGGCTTTCTA
CGTAATGGTTTCTTAGACGTCAGGTGGCACTTTTCGGGGAAATGTGCGCGGAACCCCTATTTGTTTATTT
TTCTAAATACATTCAAATATGTATCCGCTCATGAGACAATAACCCTGATAAATGCTTCAATAATATTGAA
AAAGGAAGAGTATGAGTATTCAACATTTCCGTGTCGCCCTTATTCCCTTTTTTGCGGCATTTTGCCTTCC
TGTTTTTGCTCACCCAGAAACGCTGGTGAAAGTAAAAGATGCTGAAGATCAGTTGGGTGCACGAGTGGGT
TACATCGAACTGGATCTCAACAGCGGTAAGATCCTTGAGAGTTTTCGCCCCGAAGAACGTTTTCCAATGA
TGAGCACTTTCAAAGTTCTGCTATGTGGCGCGGTATTATCCCGTATTGACGCCGGGCAAGAGCAACTCGG
TCGCCGCATACACTATTCTCAGAATGACTTGGTTGAGTACTCACCAGTCACAGAAAAGCATCTTACGGAT
GGCATGACAGTAAGAGAATTATGCAGTGCTGCCATAACCATGAGTGATAACACTGCGGCCAACTTACTTC
TGACAACTATCGGAGGACCGAAGGAGCTAACCGCTTTTTTGCACAACATGGGGGATCATGTAACTCGCCT
TGATCGTTGGGAACCGGAGCTGAATGAAGCCATACCAAACGACGAGCGTGACACCACGATGCCTGTAGCA
ATGGCAACAACGTTGCGCAAACTATTAACTGGCGAACTACTTACTCTAGCTTCCCGGCAACAATTAATAG
ACTGGATGGAGGCGGATAAAGTTGCAGGACCACTTCTGCGCTCGGCCCTTCCGGCTGGCTGGTTTATTGC
TGATAAATCTGGAGCCGGTGAGCGTGGGTCTCGCGGTATCATTGCAGCACTGGGGCCAGATGGTAAGCCC
TCCCGTATCGTAGTTATCTACACGACGGGGAGTCAGGCAACTATGGATGAACGAAATAGACAGATCGCTG
AGATAGGTGCCTCACTGATTAAGCATTGGTAATTCGAAATGACCGACCAAGCGACGCCCAACCGGTATCA
GCTCACTCAAAGGCGGTAATACGGTTATCCACAGAATCAGGGGATAACGCAGGAAAGAACATGTGAGCAA
AAGGCCAGCAAAAGGCCAGGAACCGTAAAAAGGCCGCGTTGCTGGCGTTTTTCCATAGGCTCCGCCCCCC
TGACGAGCATCACAAAAATCGACGCTCAAGTCAGAGGTGGCGAAACCCGACAGGACTATAAAGATACCAG
GCGTTTCCCCCTGGAAGCTCCCTCGTGCGCTCTCCTGTTCCGACCCTGCCGCTTACCGGATACCTGTCCG
CCTTTCTCCCTTCGGGAAGCGTGGCGCTTTCTCATAGCTCACGCTGTAGGTATCTCAGTTCGGTGTAGGT
CGTTCGCTCCAAGCTGGGCTGTGTGCACGAACCCCCCGTTCAGCCCGACCGCTGCGCCTTATCCGGTAAC
TATCGTCTTGAGTCCAACCCGGTAAGACACGACTTATCGCCACTGGCAGCAGCCACTGGTAACAGGATTA
GCAGAGCGAGGTATGTAGGCGGTGCTACAGAGTTCTTGAAGTGGTGGCCTAACTACGGCTACACTAGAAG
GACAGTATTTGGTATCTGCGCTCTGCTGAAGCCAGTTACCTTCGGAAAAAGAGTTGGTAGCTCTTGATCC
GGCAAACAAACCACCGCTGGTAGCGGTGGTTTTTTTGTTTGCAAGCAGCAGATTACGCGCAGAAAAAAAG
GATTTCAAGAAGATCCTTTGATCTTTTCTACGGGGTCTGACGCTCAGTGGAACGAAAACTCACGTTAAGG
GATTTTGGTCATGAGATTATCAAAAAGGATCTTCACCTAGATCCTTTTATAGTCCGGAAATACAGGAACG
CACGCTGGATGGCCCTTCGCTGGGATGGTGAAACCATGAAAAATGGCAGCTTCAGTGGATTAAGTGGGGG
TAATGTGGCCTGTACCCTCTGGTTGCATAGGTATTCATACGGTTAAAATTTATCAGGCGCGATTGCGGCA
GTTTTTCGGGTGGTTTGTTGCCATTTTTACCTGTCTGCTGCCGTGATCGCGCTGAACGCGTTTTAGCGGT
GCGTACAATTAAGGGATTATGGTAAATCCACTTACTGTCTGCCCTCGTAGCCATCGAGATAAACCGCAGT
ACTCCGGCCACGATGCGTCCGGCGTAGAGGATCGAGATCT
