>Addgene plasmid #210977 | pNLF1-C_MAGEA3:1-314 | depositor partial sequence | sequence record 411434 | Insert sequence
ATGCCTCTTGAGCAGAGGAGTCAGCACTGCAAGCCTGAAGAAGGCCTTGAGGCCCGAGGAGAGGCCCTGG
GCCTGGTGGGTGCGCAGGCTCCTGCTACTGAGGAGCAGGAGGCTGCCTCCTCCTCTTCTACTCTAGTTGA
AGTCACCCTGGGGGAGGTGCCTGCTGCCGAGTCACCAGATCCTCCCCAGAGTCCTCAGGGAGCCTCCAGC
CTCCCCACTACCATGAACTACCCTCTCTGGAGCCAATCCTATGAGGACTCCAGCAACCAAGAAGAGGAGG
GGCCAAGCACCTTCCCTGACCTGGAGTCCGAGTTCCAAGCAGCACTCAGTAGGAAGGTGGCCGAGTTGGT
TCATTTTCTGCTCCTCAAGTATCGAGCCAGGGAGCCGGTCACAAAGGCAGAAATGCTGGGGAGTGTCGTC
GGAAATTGGCAGTATTTCTTTCCTGTGATCTTCAGCAAAGCTTCCAGTTCCTTGCAGCTGGTCTTTGGCA
TCGAGCTGATGGAAGTGGACCCCATCGGCCACTTGTACATCTTTGCCACCTGCCTGGGCCTCTCCTACGA
TGGCCTGCTGGGTGACAATCAGATCATGCCCAAGGCAGGCCTCCTGATAATCGTCCTGGCCATAATCGCA
AGAGAGGGCGACTGTGCCCCTGAGGAGAAAATCTGGGAGGAGCTGAGTGTGTTAGAGGTGTTTGAGGGGA
GGGAAGACAGTATCTTGGGGGATCCCAAGAAGCTGCTCACCCAACATTTCGTGCAGGAAAACTACCTGGA
GTACCGGCAGGTCCCCGGCAGTGATCCTGCATGTTATGAATTCCTGTGGGGTCCAAGGGCCCTCGTTGAA
ACCAGCTATGTGAAAGTCCTGCACCATATGGTAAAGATCAGTGGAGGACCTCACATTTCCTACCCACCCC
TGCATGAGTGGGTTTTGAGAGAGGGGGAAGAG
